>Addgene plasmid #210843 | pCAG-FIP200 (1-640)-V44D-TSF | addgene full sequence | sequence record 417152 | Addgene NGS Result
GTCGACATTGATTATTGACTAGTTATTAATAGTAATCAATTACGGGGTCATTAGTTCATAGCCCATATAT
GGAGTTCCGCGTTACATAACTTACGGTAAATGGCCCGCCTGGCTGACCGCCCAACGACCCCCGCCCATTG
ACGTCAATAATGACGTATGTTCCCATAGTAACGCCAATAGGGACTTTCCATTGACGTCAATGGGTGGAGT
ATTTACGGTAAACTGCCCACTTGGCAGTACATCAAGTGTATCATATGCCAAGTACGCCCCCTATTGACGT
CAATGACGGTAAATGGCCCGCCTGGCATTATGCCCAGTACATGACCTTATGGGACTTTCCTACTTGGCAG
TACATCTACGTATTAGTCATCGCTATTACCATGGTCGAGGTGAGCCCCACGTTCTGCTTCACTCTCCCCA
TCTCCCCCCCCTCCCCACCCCCAATTTTGTATTTATTTATTTTTTAATTATTTTGTGCAGCGATGGGGGC
GGGGGGGGGGGGGGGGGGGGCGGGGGGGGGGGGGGGGGCGAGGCGGAGAGGTGCGGCGGCAGCCAATCAG
AGCGGCGCGCTCCGAAAGTTTCCTTTTATGGCGAGGCGGCGGCGGCGGCGGCCCTATAAAAAGCGAAGCG
CGCGGCGGGCGGGAGTCGCTGCGCGCTGCCTTCGCCCCGTGCCCCGCTCCGCCGCCGCCTCGCGCCGCCC
GCCCCGGCTCTGACTGACCGCGTTACTCCCACAGGTGAGCGGGCGGGACGGCCCTTCTCCTCCGGGCTGT
AATTAGCGCTTGGTTTAATGACGGCTTGTTTCTTTTCTGTGGCTGCGTGAAAGCCTTGAGGGGCTCCGGG
AGGGCCCTTTGTGCGGGGGGAGCGGCTCGGGGGGTGCGTGCGTGTGTGTGTGCGTGGGGAGCGCCGCGTG
CGGCTCCGCGCTGCCCGGCGGCTGTGAGCGCTGCGGGCGCGGCGCGGGGCTTTGTGCGCTCCGCAGTGTG
CGCGAGGGGAGCGCGGCCGGGGGCGGTGCCCCGCGGTGCGGGGGGGGCTGCGAGGGGAACAAAGGCTGCG
TGCGGGGTGTGTGCGTGGGGGGGTGAGCAGGGGGTGTGGGCGCGTCGGTCGGGCTGCAACCCCCCCTGCA
CCCCCCTCCCCGAGTTGCTGAGCACGGCCCGGCTTCGGGTGCGGGGCTCCGTACGGGGCGTGGCGCGGGG
CTCGCCGTGCCGGGCGGGGGGTGGCGGCAGGTGGGGGTGCCGGGCGGGGCGGGGCCGCCTCGGGCCGGGG
AGGGCTCGGGGGAGGGGCGCGGCGGCCCCCGGAGCGCCGGCGGCTGTCGAGGCGCGGCGAGCCGCAGCCA
TTGCCTTTTATGGTAATCGTGCGAGAGGGCGCAGGGACTTCCTTTGTCCCAAATCTGTGCGGAGCCGAAA
TCTGGGAGGCGCCGCCGCACCCCCTCTAGCGGGCGCGGGGCGAAGCGGTGCGGCGCCGGCAGGAAGGAAA
TGGGCGGGGAGGGCCTTCGTGCGTCGCCGCGCCGCCGTCCCCTTCTCCCTCTCCAGCCTCGGGGCTGTCC
GCGGGGGGACGGCTGCCTTCGGGGGGGACGGGGCAGGGCGGGGTTCGGCTTCTGGCGTGTGACCGGCGGC
TCTAGAGCCTCTGCTAACCATGTTCATGCCTTCTTCTTTTTCCTACAGCTCCTGGGCAACGTGCTGGTTA
TTGTGCTGTCTCATCATTTTGGCAAAGAATTCCTCGATCGACGGTATCGATAGCCACCATGAAGCTCTAT
GTGTTTCTCGTGAATACCGGCACTACCCTGACCTTTGATACCGAACTGACCGTCCAGACCGTGGCTGACC
TGAAGCATGCTATCCAGTCTAAATACAAGATCGCAATTCAGCACCAGGACCTGGTGGTCAACGGCGGAGA
GTGCATGGCCGCTGATCGCAGGGTCTGTACCTATTCAGCCGGCACCGACACTAACCCAATCTTCCTCTTT
AATAAGGAGATGATTCTGTGCGATAGACCCCCTGCTATCCCCAAGACCACTTTTAGCACTGAGAACGACA
TGGAAATCAAAGTGGAGGAATCCCTGATGATGCCAGCCGTGTTCCACACCGTCGCTTCTCGCACTCAGCT
GGCACTCGAGATGTACGAAGTGGCCAAGAAACTGTGCTCTTTCTGTGAGGGTCTCGTCCACGATGAACAT
CTGCAGCACCAGGGCTGGGCAGCCATTATGGCTAACCTGGAGGACTGTTCAAATAGTTATCAGAAACTGC
TCTTCAAGTTTGAGTCTATCTACTCAAACTATCTGCAGAGCATCGAAGACATTAAACTGAAGCTCACACA
CCTGGGAACCGCAGTGAGCGTCATGGCCAAGATCCCTCTGCTCGAGTGCCTGACTAGGCATTCCTACAGA
GAATGTCTGGGTAGGCTCGATAGTCTGCCAGAACACGAGGACAGCGAGAAAGCCGAAATGAAGCGCTCTA
CAGAGCTGGTGCTCTCACCTGACATGCCAAGGACAACCAACGAAAGTCTGCTCACCAGCTTCCCAAAGTC
CGTGGAGCATGTCTCCCCCGACACTGCCGATGCTGAATCTGGAAAGGAGATTAGAGAAAGTTGCCAGAGC
ACCGTGCACCAGCAGGACGAGACTACAATTGACACTAAGGACGGCGATCTGCCCTTCTTTAACGTCAGTC
TGCTCGATTGGATCAACGTCCAGGACAGACCTAATGATGTGGAGTCCCTGGTCCGGAAGTGCTTTGATAG
CATGTCCCGTCTGGACCCACGTATCATTCGTCCTTTCATCGCAGAGTGTCGTCAGACCATTGCCAAGCTG
GACAACCAGAATATGAAAGCTATTAAGGGTCTGGAAGATCGGCTCTACGCCCTGGACCAGATGATCGCTA
GCTGTGGACGCCTGGTGAACGAGCAGAAGGAACTCGCTCAGGGTTTCCTGGCAAACCAGAAAAGAGCCGA
GAATCTCAAGGATGCATCAGTGCTGCCTGACCTGTGCCTCAGTCATGCCAATCAGCTGATGATTATGCTC
CAGAACCACCGCAAGCTGCTCGACATCAAACAGAAGTGTACCACTGCTAAACAGGAGCTGGCAAACAATC
TCCATGTGAGGCTGAAGTGGTGCTGTTTCGTCATGCTGCACGCAGACCAGGATGGCGAGAAGCTCCAGGC
CCTGCTCAGGCTGGTGATTGAGCTGCTCGAAAGAGTGAAGATCGTCGAGGCTCTGTCCACCGTCCCACAG
ATGTACTGCCTGGCAGTGGTCGAGGTGGTCAGACGTAAAATGTTTATCAAGCACTACAGAGAATGGGCAG
GTGCCCTCGTGAAAGATGGCAAGCGTCTGTATGAAGCCGAGAAATCTAAGCGTGAGTCATTCGGCAAACT
GTTTCGGAAGAGCTTCCTCCGTAACCGGCTGTTCCGCGGACTCGACAGTTGGCCACCCAGCTTTTGCACC
CAGAAACCTAGGAAGTTCGACTGTGAGCTGCCAGATATCTCCCTCAAGGACCTGCAGTTTCTCCAGTCCT
TCTGCCCATCTGAGGTGCAGCCCTTTCTGAGGGTCCCTCTGCTCTGTGACTTCGAACCTCTGCACCAGCA
TGTGCTGGCCCTCCACAACCTCGTCAAGGCTGCACAGAGTCTGGATGAGATGAGCCAGACAATCACCGAC
CTGCTCAGCGAACAGAAGGGTACCGAAAACCTGTACTTCCAATCCGGTATGGCGGCCTGGTCACACCCGC
AGTTCGAGAAAGGTGGAGGTGCCCGAGGTGGATCGGGAGGTGGATCGTGGAGCCACCCGCAGTTCGAAAA
AGGATTCGATTACAAGGATGACGATGACAAGTAGCTCGAGGAATTCACTCCTCAGGTGCAGGCTGCCTAT
CAGAAGGTGGTGGCTGGTGTGGCCAATGCCCTGGCTCACAAATACCACTGAGATCTTTTTCCCTCTGCCA
AAAATTATGGGGACATCATGAAGCCCCTTGAGCATCTGACTTCTGGCTAATAAAGGAAATTTATTTTCAT
TGCAATAGTGTGTTGGAATTTTTTGTGTCTCTCACTCGGAAGGACATATGGGAGGGCAAATCATTTAAAA
CATCAGAATGAGTATTTGGTTTAGAGTTTGGCAACATATGCCCATATGCTGGCTGCCATGAACAAAGGTT
GGCTATAAAGAGGTCATCAGTATATGAAACAGCCCCCTGCTGTCCATTCCTTATTCCATAGAAAAGCCTT
GACTTGAGGTTAGATTTTTTTTATATTTTGTTTTGTGTTATTTTTTTCTTTAACATCCCTAAAATTTTCC
TTACATGTTTTACTAGCCAGATTTTTCCTCCTCTCCTGACTACTCCCAGTCATAGCTGTCCCTCTTCTCT
TATGGAGATCCCTCGACCTGCAGCCCAAGCTTGGCGTAATCATGGTCATAGCTGTTTCCTGTGTGAAATT
GTTATCCGCTCACAATTCCACACAACATACGAGCCGGAAGCATAAAGTGTAAAGCCTGGGGTGCCTAATG
AGTGAGCTAACTCACATTAATTGCGTTGCGCTCACTGCCCGCTTTCCAGTCGGGAAACCTGTCGTGCCAG
CGGATCCGCATCTCAATTAGTCAGCAACCATAGTCCCGCCCCTAACTCCGCCCATCCCGCCCCTAACTCC
GCCCAGTTCCGCCCATTCTCCGCCCCATGGCTGACTAATTTTTTTTATTTATGCAGAGGCCGAGGCCGCC
TCGGCCTCTGAGCTATTCCAGAAGTAGTGAGGAGGCTTTTTTGGAGGCCTAGGCTTTTGCAAAAAGCTAA
CTTGTTTATTGCAGCTTATAATGGTTACAAATAAAGCAATAGCATCACAAATTTCACAAATAAAGCATTT
TTTTCACTGCATTCTAGTTGTGGTTTGTCCAAACTCATCAATGTATCTTATCATGTCTGGATCCGCTGCA
TTAATGAATCGGCCAACGCGCGGGGAGAGGCGGTTTGCGTATTGGGCGCTCTTCCGCTTCCTCGCTCACT
GACTCGCTGCGCTCGGTCGTTCGGCTGCGGCGAGCGGTATCAGCTCACTCAAAGGCGGTAATACGGTTAT
CCACAGAATCAGGGGATAACGCAGGAAAGAACATGTGAGCAAAAGGCCAGCAAAAGGCCAGGAACCGTAA
AAAGGCCGCGTTGCTGGCGTTTTTCCATAGGCTCCGCCCCCCTGACGAGCATCACAAAAATCGACGCTCA
AGTCAGAGGTGGCGAAACCCGACAGGACTATAAAGATACCAGGCGTTTCCCCCTGGAAGCTCCCTCGTGC
GCTCTCCTGTTCCGACCCTGCCGCTTACCGGATACCTGTCCGCCTTTCTCCCTTCGGGAAGCGTGGCGCT
TTCTCATAGCTCACGCTGTAGGTATCTCAGTTCGGTGTAGGTCGTTCGCTCCAAGCTGGGCTGTGTGCAC
GAACCCCCCGTTCAGCCCGACCGCTGCGCCTTATCCGGTAACTATCGTCTTGAGTCCAACCCGGTAAGAC
ACGACTTATCGCCACTGGCAGCAGCCACTGGTAACAGGATTAGCAGAGCGAGGTATGTAGGCGGTGCTAC
AGAGTTCTTGAAGTGGTGGCCTAACTACGGCTACACTAGAAGAACAGTATTTGGTATCTGCGCTCTGCTG
AAGCCAGTTACCTTCGGAAAAAGAGTTGGTAGCTCTTGATCCGGCAAACAAACCACCGCTGGTAGCGGTG
GTTTTTTTGTTTGCAAGCAGCAGATTACGCGCAGAAAAAAAGGATCTCAAGAAGATCCTTTGATCTTTTC
TACGGGGTCTGACGCTCAGTGGAACGAAAACTCACGTTAAGGGATTTTGGTCATGAGATTATCAAAAAGG
ATCTTCACCTAGATCCTTTTAAATTAAAAATGAAGTTTTAAATCAATCTAAAGTATATATGAGTAAACTT
GGTCTGACAGTTACCAATGCTTAATCAGTGAGGCACCTATCTCAGCGATCTGTCTATTTCGTTCATCCAT
AGTTGCCTGACTCCCCGTCGTGTAGATAACTACGATACGGGAGGGCTTACCATCTGGCCCCAGTGCTGCA
ATGATACCGCGAGACCCACGCTCACCGGCTCCAGATTTATCAGCAATAAACCAGCCAGCCGGAAGGGCCG
AGCGCAGAAGTGGTCCTGCAACTTTATCCGCCTCCATCCAGTCTATTAATTGTTGCCGGGAAGCTAGAGT
AAGTAGTTCGCCAGTTAATAGTTTGCGCAACGTTGTTGCCATTGCTACAGGCATCGTGGTGTCACGCTCG
TCGTTTGGTATGGCTTCATTCAGCTCCGGTTCCCAACGATCAAGGCGAGTTACATGATCCCCCATGTTGT
GCAAAAAAGCGGTTAGCTCCTTCGGTCCTCCGATCGTTGTCAGAAGTAAGTTGGCCGCAGTGTTATCACT
CATGGTTATGGCAGCACTGCATAATTCTCTTACTGTCATGCCATCCGTAAGATGCTTTTCTGTGACTGGT
GAGTACTCAACCAAGTCATTCTGAGAATAGTGTATGCGGCGACCGAGTTGCTCTTGCCCGGCGTCAATAC
GGGATAATACCGCGCCACATAGCAGAACTTTAAAAGTGCTCATCATTGGAAAACGTTCTTCGGGGCGAAA
ACTCTCAAGGATCTTACCGCTGTTGAGATCCAGTTCGATGTAACCCACTCGTGCACCCAACTGATCTTCA
GCATCTTTTACTTTCACCAGCGTTTCTGGGTGAGCAAAAACAGGAAGGCAAAATGCCGCAAAAAAGGGAA
TAAGGGCGACACGGAAATGTTGAATACTCATACTCTTCCTTTTTCAATATTATTGAAGCATTTATCAGGG
TTATTGTCTCATGAGCGGATACATATTTGAATGTATTTAGAAAAATAAACAAATAGGGGTTCCGCGCACA
TTTCCCCGAAAAGTGCCACCTGG
Features (pLannotate 1.2.2; 20 found; start..end, strand, type, name):
      4..383     +  enhancer       CMV enhancer: human cytomegalovirus immediate early enhancer
    385..641     +  promoter       chicken β-actin promoter: contains a 21-bp deletion relative to the standard chicken β-actin promoter
    642..1658    +  intron         chimeric intron: chimera between introns from chicken β-actin and rabbit β-globin
   1656..1712    +  CDS            HBB (fragment): HBB_LEPEU - Experimental evidence at protein level: Swiss-Prot protein existence level 1. Involved in oxygen transport from the lung to the various peripheral tissues. From Lepus europaeus (European hare).
   1739..3730    +  CDS            RB1CC1 (fragment): RBCC1_HUMAN - Also known as KIAA0203, RBICC. Experimental evidence at protein level: Swiss-Prot protein existence level 1. Involved in autophagy (PubMed:21775823). Regulates early events but also late events of autophagosome formation through direct interaction with Atg16L1 (PubMed:23392225). Required for the formation of the autophagosome-like double-membrane structure that surrounds the Salmonella-containing vacuole (SCV) during S.typhimurium infection and subsequent xenophagy (By similarity). Involved in repair of DNA damage caused by ionizing radiation, which subsequently improves cell sur
   3758..3780    +  CDS            Strep-Tag II (fragment): peptide that binds Strep-Tactin®, an engineered form of streptavidin
   3788..3811    +  CDS            FLAG: FLAG® epitope tag, followed by an enterokinase cleavage site
   3821..3898    +  CDS            HBB (fragment): HBB_PONPY - Experimental evidence at transcript level: Swiss-Prot protein existence level 2. Involved in oxygen transport from the lung to the various peripheral tissues. From Pongo pygmaeus (Bornean orangutan).
   3969..4024    +  polyA_signal   β-globin poly(A) signal: rabbit β-globin polyadenylation signal (Gil and Proudfoot, 1987)
   4409..4425    -  protein_bind   lac operator: The lac repressor binds to the lac operator to inhibit transcription in E. coli. This inhibition can be relieved by adding lactose or isopropyl-β-D-thiogalactopyranoside (IPTG). lac repressor encoded by lacI
   4433..4463    -  promoter       lac promoter: promoter for the E. coli lac operon
   4478..4499    -  protein_bind   CAP binding site: CAP binding activates transcription in the presence of cAMP. E. coli catabolite activator protein
   4512..4551    -  CDS            lacI (fragment): lac repressor; lacI; The lac repressor binds to the lac operator to inhibit transcription in E. coli. This inhibition can be relieved by adding lactose or isopropyl-β-D-thiogalactopyranoside (IPTG).
   4558..4580    +  promoter       SV40 promoter (fragment): SV40 enhancer and early promoter
   4604..4739    +  rep_origin     SV40 ori: SV40 origin of replication
   4759..4893    +  polyA_signal   SV40 poly(A) signal: SV40 polyadenylation signal
   4895..4949    -  CDS            lacI (fragment): lac repressor; lacI; The lac repressor binds to the lac operator to inhibit transcription in E. coli. This inhibition can be relieved by adding lactose or isopropyl-β-D-thiogalactopyranoside (IPTG).
   5132..5720    -  rep_origin     ori: high-copy-number ColE1/pMB1/pBR322/pUC origin of replication
   5891..6751    -  CDS            AmpR: β-lactamase; bla; confers resistance to ampicillin, carbenicillin, and related antibiotics
   6752..6856    -  promoter       AmpR promoter: bla
