[The description below was written by a language model from this plasmid's Addgene catalogue record and pLannotate feature annotations shown in this document.]
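Description:
pCAG-FIP200 (1-640)-V44D-TSF is a mammalian expression plasmid of about 6.9 kb built on the pCAG backbone. It produces a point-mutant N-terminal domain of human FIP200, the product of the RB1CC1 gene and a scaffold subunit of the autophagy-initiating ULK1 complex. The plasmid is maintained in E. coli at high copy through a ColE1/pUC-type origin and is selected with ampicillin via the β-lactamase gene and its native promoter. Remnants of the lac promoter/operator region and short lacI fragments are backbone carry-over with no evident role in expression. An SV40 origin is also present, which can support episomal replication in cells expressing large T antigen. No mammalian selection marker is annotated, so the design suits transient transfection.

Expression is driven by the composite CAG promoter, made up of the CMV immediate-early enhancer, the chicken β-actin promoter and a chimeric β-actin/β-globin intron. This arrangement gives strong constitutive transcription in most mammalian cell types. The annotated RB1CC1 fragment corresponds to residues 1-640 as given in the plasmid name and carries the V44D substitution. It was cloned between ClaI and KpnI sites. Strep-Tag II and FLAG sequences follow its C-terminal end, matching the "TSF" suffix and allowing affinity purification and detection. The Strep element is annotated only as a fragment, and the record does not spell out the full tag architecture. The short HBB fragments flanking the cassette are rabbit β-globin exon sequence belonging to the vector, and transcripts end at the rabbit β-globin polyadenylation signal.

The stated purpose is mammalian expression of the FIP200 NTD mutant. The associated work concerns the structure and activation of the human ULK1 complex and PI3KC3-C1 supercomplex, although the record does not state the specific effect of V44D.
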