Addgene plasmid #210843: pCAG-FIP200 (1-640)-V44D-TSF
Purpose: Mammalian expression of FIP200 NTD mutant
Depositing lab: James Hurley. Depositing organization: University of California, Berkeley. Publication: Structure and activation of the human autophagy-initiating ULK1C:PI3KC3-C1 supercomplex. Chen M, Nguyen TN, Ren X, Khuu G, Cook ASI, Zhao Y, Yildiz A, Lazarou M, Hurley JH. Nat Struct Mol Biol. 2025 Sep;32(9):1596-1605. doi: 10.1038/s41594-025-01557-x. Epub 2025 May 29. PubMed 40442316.
Backbone
  Vector backbone: pCAG
  Vector type: Mammalian Expression
Growth in bacteria
  Bacterial resistance: Ampicillin, 100 μg/mL
  Growth temperature: 37°C
  Growth strain: DH5alpha
  Copy number: High Copy
Gene/Insert
  Gene/Insert name: FIP200
  Species: H. sapiens (human)
  Mutation: V44D
  Entrez Gene: RB1CC1 (a.k.a. ATG17, CC1, FIP200, PPP1R131)
  Cloning method: Restriction Enzyme; 5′ cloning site ClaI (unknown if destroyed); 3′ cloning site KpnI (unknown if destroyed)
Terms and licenses: Academic/Nonprofit Terms; Industry Terms: Not Available to Industry
Depositor comments: Please visit https://www.biorxiv.org/content/10.1101/2023.06.01.543278v3 for bioRxiv preprint.
How to cite: pCAG-FIP200 (1-640)-V44D-TSF was a gift from James Hurley (Addgene plasmid # 210843 ; http://n2t.net/addgene:210843 ; RRID:Addgene_210843)
