>Addgene plasmid #210843 | pCAG-FIP200 (1-640)-V44D-TSF | depositor partial sequence | sequence record 411073 | FIP200 (1-640)-V44D (ClaI/kpnI)
ATGAAGCTCTATGTGTTTCTCGTGAATACCGGCACTACCCTGACCTTTGATACCGAACTGACCGTCCAGA
CCGTGGCTGACCTGAAGCATGCTATCCAGTCTAAATACAAGATCGCAATTCAGCACCAGGACCTGGTGGT
CAACGGCGGAGAGTGCATGGCCGCTGATCGCAGGGTCTGTACCTATTCAGCCGGCACCGACACTAACCCA
ATCTTCCTCTTTAATAAGGAGATGATTCTGTGCGATAGACCCCCTGCTATCCCCAAGACCACTTTTAGCA
CTGAGAACGACATGGAAATCAAAGTGGAGGAATCCCTGATGATGCCAGCCGTGTTCCACACCGTCGCTTC
TCGCACTCAGCTGGCACTCGAGATGTACGAAGTGGCCAAGAAACTGTGCTCTTTCTGTGAGGGTCTCGTC
CACGATGAACATCTGCAGCACCAGGGCTGGGCAGCCATTATGGCTAACCTGGAGGACTGTTCAAATAGTT
ATCAGAAACTGCTCTTCAAGTTTGAGTCTATCTACTCAAACTATCTGCAGAGCATCGAAGACATTAAACT
GAAGCTCACACACCTGGGAACCGCAGTGAGCGTCATGGCCAAGATCCCTCTGCTCGAGTGCCTGACTAGG
CATTCCTACAGAGAATGTCTGGGTAGGCTCGATAGTCTGCCAGAACACGAGGACAGCGAGAAAGCCGAAA
TGAAGCGCTCTACAGAGCTGGTGCTCTCACCTGACATGCCAAGGACAACCAACGAAAGTCTGCTCACCAG
CTTCCCAAAGTCCGTGGAGCATGTCTCCCCCGACACTGCCGATGCTGAATCTGGAAAGGAGATTAGAGAA
AGTTGCCAGAGCACCGTGCACCAGCAGGACGAGACTACAATTGACACTAAGGACGGCGATCTGCCCTTCT
TTAACGTCAGTCTGCTCGATTGGATCAACGTCCAGGACAGACCTAATGATGTGGAGTCCCTGGTCCGGAA
GTGCTTTGATAGCATGTCCCGTCTGGACCCACGTATCATTCGTCCTTTCATCGCAGAGTGTCGTCAGACC
ATTGCCAAGCTGGACAACCAGAATATGAAAGCTATTAAGGGTCTGGAAGATCGGCTCTACGCCCTGGACC
AGATGATCGCTAGCTGTGGACGCCTGGTGAACGAGCAGAAGGAACTCGCTCAGGGTTTCCTGGCAAACCA
GAAAAGAGCCGAGAATCTCAAGGATGCATCAGTGCTGCCTGACCTGTGCCTCAGTCATGCCAATCAGCTG
ATGATTATGCTCCAGAACCACCGCAAGCTGCTCGACATCAAACAGAAGTGTACCACTGCTAAACAGGAGC
TGGCAAACAATCTCCATGTGAGGCTGAAGTGGTGCTGTTTCGTCATGCTGCACGCAGACCAGGATGGCGA
GAAGCTCCAGGCCCTGCTCAGGCTGGTGATTGAGCTGCTCGAAAGAGTGAAGATCGTCGAGGCTCTGTCC
ACCGTCCCACAGATGTACTGCCTGGCAGTGGTCGAGGTGGTCAGACGTAAAATGTTTATCAAGCACTACA
GAGAATGGGCAGGTGCCCTCGTGAAAGATGGCAAGCGTCTGTATGAAGCCGAGAAATCTAAGCGTGAGTC
ATTCGGCAAACTGTTTCGGAAGAGCTTCCTCCGTAACCGGCTGTTCCGCGGACTCGACAGTTGGCCACCC
AGCTTTTGCACCCAGAAACCTAGGAAGTTCGACTGTGAGCTGCCAGATATCTCCCTCAAGGACCTGCAGT
TTCTCCAGTCCTTCTGCCCATCTGAGGTGCAGCCCTTTCTGAGGGTCCCTCTGCTCTGTGACTTCGAACC
TCTGCACCAGCATGTGCTGGCCCTCCACAACCTCGTCAAGGCTGCACAGAGTCTGGATGAGATGAGCCAG
ACAATCACCGACCTGCTCAGCGAACAGAAG
